>Addgene plasmid #158452 | pLEX307-DPP4-blast | addgene full sequence | sequence record 308162 | Addgene NGS Result
CTCGAGGCCTGCAGGTGCAAAGATGGATAAAGTTTTAAACAGAGAGGAATCTTTGCAGCTAATGGACCTT
CTAGGTCTTGAAAGGAGTGGGAATTGGCTCCGGTGCCCGTCAGTGGGCAGAGCGCACATCGCCCACAGTC
CCCGAGAAGTTGGGGGGAGGGGTCGGCAATTGAACCGGTGCCTAGAGAAGGTGGCGCGGGGTAAACTGGG
AAAGTGATGTCGTGTACTGGCTCCGCCTTTTTCCCGAGGGTGGGGGAGAACCGTATATAAGTGCAGTAGT
CGCCGTGAACGTTCTTTTTCGCAACGGGTTTGCCGCCAGAACACAGGTAAGTGCCGTGTGTGGTTCCCGC
GGGCCTGGCCTCTTTACGGGTTATGGCCCTTGCGTGCCTTGAATTACTTCCACCTGGCTGCAGTACGTGA
TTCTTGATCCCGAGCTTCGGGTTGGAAGTGGGTGGGAGAGTTCGAGGCCTTGCGCTTAAGGAGCCCCTTC
GCCTCGTGCTTGAGTTGAGGCCTGGCCTGGGCGCTGGGGCCGCCGCGTGCGAATCTGGTGGCACCTTCGC
GCCTGTCTCGCTGCTTTCGATAAGTCTCTAGCCATTTAAAATTTTTGATGACCTGCTGCGACGCTTTTTT
TCTGGCAAGATAGTCTTGTAAATGCGGGCCAAGATCTGCACACTGGTATTTCGGTTTTTGGGGCCGCGGG
CGGCGACGGGGCCCGTGCGTCCCAGCGCACATGTTCGGCGAGGCGGGGCCTGCGAGCGCGGCCACCGAGA
ATCGGACGGGGGTAGTCTCAAGCTGGCCGGCCTGCTCTGGTGCCTGGCCTCGCGCCGCCGTGTATCGCCC
CGCCCTGGGCGGCAAGGCTGGCCCGGTCGGCACCAGTTGCGTGAGCGGAAAGATGGCCGCTTCCCGGCCC
TGCTGCAGGGAGCTCAAAATGGAGGACGCGGCGCTCGGGAGAGCGGGCGGGTGAGTCACCCACACAAAGG
AAAAGGGCCTTTCCGTCCTCAGCCGTCGCTTCATGTGACTCCACGGAGTACCGGGCGCCGTCCAGGCACC
TCGATTAGTTCTCGAGCTTTTGGAGTACGTCGTCTTTAGGTTGGGGGGAGGGGTTTTATGCGATGGAGTT
TCCCCACACTGAGTGGGTGGAGACTGAAGTTAGGCCAGCTTGGCACTTGATGTAATTCTCCTTGGAATTT
GCCCTTTTTGAGTTTGGATCTTGGTTCATTCTCAAGCCTCAGACAGTGGTTCAAAGTTTTTTTCTTCCAT
TTCAGGTGTCGTGAGGCTAGCATCGATTGATCAACAAGTTTGTACAAAAAAGCAGGCTACAAAATGAAGA
CACCGTGGAAGGTTCTTCTGGGACTGCTGGGTGCTGCTGCGCTTGTCACCATCATCACCGTGCCCGTGGT
TCTGCTGAACAAAGGCACAGATGATGCTACAGCTGACAGTCGCAAAACTTACACTCTAACTGATTACTTA
AAAAATACTTATAGACTGAAGTTATACTCCTTAAGATGGATTTCAGATCATGAATATCTCTACAAACAAG
AAAATAATATCTTGGTATTCAATGCTGAATATGGAAACAGCTCAGTTTTCTTGGAGAACAGTACATTTGA
TGAGTTTGGACATTCTATCAATGATTATTCAATATCTCCTGATGGGCAGTTTATTCTCTTAGAATACAAC
TACGTGAAGCAATGGAGGCATTCCTACACAGCTTCATATGACATTTATGATTTAAATAAAAGGCAGCTGA
TTACAGAAGAGAGGATTCCAAACAACACACAGTGGGTCACATGGTCACCAGTGGGTCATAAATTGGCATA
TGTTTGGAACAATGACATTTATGTTAAAATTGAACCAAATTTACCAAGTTACAGAATCACATGGACGGGG
AAAGAAGATATAATATATAATGGAATAACTGACTGGGTTTATGAAGAGGAAGTCTTCAGTGCCTACTCTG
CTCTGTGGTGGTCTCCAAACGGCACTTTTTTAGCATATGCCCAATTTAACGACACAGAAGTCCCACTTAT
TGAATACTCCTTCTACTCTGATGAGTCACTGCAGTACCCAAAGACTGTACGGGTTCCATATCCAAAGGCA
GGAGCTGTGAATCCAACTGTAAAGTTCTTTGTTGTAAATACAGACTCTCTCAGCTCAGTCACCAATGCAA
CTTCCATACAAATCACTGCTCCTGCTTCTATGTTGATAGGGGATCACTACTTGTGTGATGTGACATGGGC
AACACAAGAAAGAATTTCTTTGCAGTGGCTCAGGAGGATTCAGAACTATTCGGTCATGGATATTTGTGAC
TATGATGAATCCAGTGGAAGATGGAACTGCTTAGTGGCACGGCAACACATTGAAATGAGTACTACTGGCT
GGGTTGGAAGATTTAGGCCTTCAGAACCTCATTTTACCCTTGATGGTAATAGCTTCTACAAGATCATCAG
CAATGAAGAAGGTTACAGACACATTTGCTATTTCCAAATAGATAAAAAAGACTGCACATTTATTACAAAA
GGCACCTGGGAAGTCATCGGGATAGAAGCTCTAACCAGTGATTATCTATACTACATTAGTAATGAATATA
AAGGAATGCCAGGAGGAAGGAATCTTTATAAAATCCAACTTAGTGACTATACAAAAGTGACATGCCTCAG
TTGTGAGCTGAATCCGGAAAGGTGTCAGTACTATTCTGTGTCATTCAGTAAAGAGGCGAAGTATTATCAG
CTGAGATGTTCCGGTCCTGGTCTGCCCCTCTATACTCTACACAGCAGCGTGAATGATAAAGGGCTGAGAG
TCCTGGAAGACAATTCAGCTTTGGATAAAATGCTGCAGAATGTCCAGATGCCCTCCAAAAAACTGGACTT
CATTATTTTGAATGAAACAAAATTTTGGTATCAGATGATCTTGCCTCCTCATTTTGATAAATCCAAGAAA
TATCCTCTACTATTAGATGTGTATGCAGGCCCATGTAGTCAAAAAGCAGACACTGTCTTCAGACTGAACT
GGGCCACTTACCTTGCAAGCACAGAAAACATTATAGTAGCTAGCTTTGATGGCAGAGGAAGTGGTTACCA
AGGAGATAAGATCATGCATGCAATCAACAGAAGACTGGGAACATTTGAAGTTGAAGATCAAATTGAAGCA
GCCAGACAATTTTCAAAAATGGGATTTGTGGACAACAAACGAATTGCAATTTGGGGCTGGTCATATGGAG
GGTACGTAACCTCAATGGTCCTGGGATCGGGAAGTGGCGTGTTCAAGTGTGGAATAGCCGTGGCGCCTGT
ATCCCGGTGGGAGTACTATGACTCAGTGTACACAGAACGTTACATGGGTCTCCCAACTCCAGAAGACAAC
CTTGACCATTACAGAAATTCAACAGTCATGAGCAGAGCTGAAAATTTTAAACAAGTTGAGTACCTCCTTA
TTCATGGAACAGCAGATGATAACGTTCACTTTCAGCAGTCAGCTCAGATCTCCAAAGCCCTGGTCGATGT
TGGAGTGGATTTCCAGGCAATGTGGTATACTGATGAAGACCATGGAATAGCTAGCAGCACAGCACACCAA
CATATATATACCCACATGAGCCACTTCATAAAACAATGTTTCTCTTTACCTTAGAACCCAGCTTTCTTGT
ACAAAGTGGTTGATATCGGTAAGCCTATCCCTAACCCTCTCCTCGGTCTCGATTCTACGTAGTAATGAAC
TAGTACCGGTTAAGTCGACAATCAACGCGTTAAGTCGACAATCAACCTCTGGATTACAAAATTTGTGAAA
GATTGACTGGTATTCTTAACTATGTTGCTCCTTTTACGCTATGTGGATACGCTGCTTTAATGCCTTTGTA
TCATGCTATTGCTTCCCGTATGGCTTTCATTTTCTCCTCCTTGTATAAATCCTGGTTGCTGTCTCTTTAT
GAGGAGTTGTGGCCCGTTGTCAGGCAACGTGGCGTGGTGTGCACTGTGTTTGCTGACGCAACCCCCACTG
GTTGGGGCATTGCCACCACCTGTCAGCTCCTTTCCGGGACTTTCGCTTTCCCCCTCCCTATTGCCACGGC
GGAACTCATCGCCGCCTGCCTTGCCCGCTGCTGGACAGGGGCTCGGCTGTTGGGCACTGACAATTCCGTG
GTGTTGTCGGGGAAATCATCGTCCTTTCCTTGGCTGCTCGCCTGTGTTGCCACCTGGATTCTGCGCGGGA
CGTCCTTCTGCTACGTCCCTTCGGCCCTCAATCCAGCGGACCTTCCTTCCCGCGGCCTGCTGCCGGCTCT
GCGGCCTCTTCCGCGTCTTCGCCTTCGCCCTCAGACGAGTCGGATCTCCCTTTGGGCCGCCTCCCCGCGT
CGACTTTAAGACCAATGACTTACAAGGCAGCTGTAGATCTTAGCCACTTTTTAAAAGAAAAGGGGGGACT
GGAAGGGCTAATTCACTCCCAACGAAGACAAGATCTGCTTTTTGCTTGTACTGGGTCTCTCTGGTTAGAC
CAGATCTGAGCCTGGGAGCTCTCTGGCTAACTAGGGAACCCACTGCTTAAGCCTCAATAAAGCTTGCCTT
GAGTGCTTCAAGTAGTGTGTGCCCGTCTGTTGTGTGACTCTGGTAACTAGAGATCCCTCAGACCCTTTTA
GTCAGTGTGGAAAATCTCTAGCAGTACGTATAGTAGTTCATGTCATCTTATTATTCAGTATTTATAACTT
GCAAAGAAATGAATATCAGAGAGTGAGAGGAACTTGTTTATTGCAGCTTATAATGGTTACAAATAAAGCA
ATAGCATCACAAATTTCACAAATAAAGCATTTTTTTCACTGCATTCTAGTTGTGGTTTGTCCAAACTCAT
CAATGTATCTTATCATGTCTGGCTCTAGCTATCCCGCCCCTAACTCCGCCCATCCCGCCCCTAACTCCGC
CCAGTTCCGCCCATTCTCCGCCCCATGGCTGACTAATTTTTTTTATTTATGCAGAGGCCGAGGCCGCCTC
GGCCTCTGAGCTATTCCAGAAGTAGTGAGGAGGCTTTTTTGGAGGCCTAGGGACGTACCCAATTCGCCCT
ATAGTGAGTCGTATTACGCGCGCTCACTGGCCGTCGTTTTACAACGTCGTGACTGGGAAAACCCTGGCGT
TACCCAACTTAATCGCCTTGCAGCACATCCCCCTTTCGCCAGCTGGCGTAATAGCGAAGAGGCCCGCACC
GATCGCCCTTCCCAACAGTTGCGCAGCCTGAATGGCGAATGGG
[124 nt withheld, positions 5224-5347]
C
[91 nt withheld, positions 5349-5439]
A
[49 nt withheld, positions 5441-5489]
CCTTTGACGTTGGAGTCCACGTTCTTT
[37 nt withheld, positions 5517-5553]
ACCCTATCTCGGTCTATTCTTTTGATTTATAAGGGATTTTGCCGATTTCGGCCTATTGGTTAAAAAATGA
GCTGATTTAACAAAAATTTAACGCGAATTTTAACAAAATATTAACGCTTACAATTTAGGTGGCACTTTTC
GGGGAAATGTGCGCGGAACCCCTATTTGTTTATTTTTCTAAATACATTCAAATATGTATCCGCTCATGAG
ACAATAACCCTGATAAATGCTTCAATAATATTGAAAAAGGAAGAGTATGAGTATTCAACATTTCCGTGTC
GCCCTTATTCCCTTTTTTGCGGCATTTTGCCTTCCTGTTTTTGCTCACCCAGAAACGCTGGTGAAAGTAA
AAGATGCTGAAGATCAGTTGGGTGCACGAGTGGGTTACATCGAACTGGATCTCAACAGCGGTAAGATCCT
TGAGAGTTTTCGCCCCGAAGAACGTTTTCCAATGATGAGCACTTTTAAAGTTCTGCTATGTGGCGCGGTA
TTATCCCGTATTGACGCCGGGCAAGAGCAACTCGGTCGCCGCATACACTATTCTCAGAATGACTTGGTTG
AGTACTCACCAGTCACAGAAAAGCATCTTACGGATGGCATGACAGTAAGAGAATTATGCAGTGCTGCCAT
AACCATGAGTGATAACACTGCGGCCAACTTACTTCTGACAACGATCGGAGGACCGAAGGAGCTAACCGCT
TTTTTGCACAACATGGGGGATCATGTAACTCGCCTTGATCGTTGGGAACCGGAGCTGAATGAAGCCATAC
CAAACGACGAGCGTGACACCACGATGCCTGTAGCAATGGCAACAACGTTGCGCAAACTATTAACTGGCGA
ACTACTTACTCTAGCTTCCCGGCAACAATTAATAGACTGGATGGAGGCGGATAAAGTTGCAGGACCACTT
CTGCGCTCGGCCCTTCCGGCTGGCTGGTTTATTGCTGATAAATCTGGAGCCGGTGAGCGTGGGTCTCGCG
GTATCATTGCAGCACTGGGGCCAGATGGTAAGCCCTCCCGTATCGTAGTTATCTACACGACGGGGAGTCA
GGCAACTATGGATGAACGAAATAGACAGATCGCTGAGATAGGTGCCTCACTGATTAAGCATTGGTAACTG
TCAGACCAAGTTTACTCATATATACTTTAGATTGATTTAAAACTTCATTTTTAATTTAAAAGGATCTAGG
TGAAGATCCTTTTTGATAATCTCATGACCAAAATCCCTTAACGTGAGTTTTCGTTCCACTGAGCGTCAGA
CCCCGTAGAAAAGATCAAAGGATCTTCTTGAGATCCTTTTTTTCTGCGCGTAATCTGCTGCTTGCAAACA
AAAAAACCACCGCTACCAGCGGTGGTTTGTTTGCCGGATCAAGAGCTACCAACTCTTTTTCCGAAGGTAA
CTGGCTTCAGCAGAGCGCAGATACCAAATACTGTTCTTCTAGTGTAGCCGTAGTTAGGCCACCACTTCAA
GAACTCTGTAGCACCGCCTACATACCTCGCTCTGCTAATCCTGTTACCAGTGGCTGCTGCCAGTGGCGAT
AAGTCGTGTCTTACCGGGTTGGACTCAAGACGATAGTTACCGGATAAGGCGCAGCGGTCGGGCTGAACGG
GGGGTTCGTGCACACAGCCCAGCTTGGAGCGAACGACCTACACCGAACTGAGATACCTACAGCGTGAGCT
ATGAGAAAGCGCCACGCTTCCCGAAGGGAGAAAGGCGGACAGGTATCCGGTAAGCGGCAGGGTCGGAACA
GGAGAGCGCACGAGGGAGCTTCCAGGGGGAAACGCCTGGTATCTTTATAGTCCTGTCGGGTTTCGCCACC
TCTGACTTGAGCGTCGATTTTTGTGATGCTCGTCAGGGGGGCGGAGCCTATGGAAAAACGCCAGCAACGC
GGCCTTTTTACGGTTCCTGGCCTTTTGCTGGCCTTTTGCTCACATGTTCTTTCCTGCGTTATCCCCTGAT
TCTGTGGATAACCGTATTACCGCCTTTGAGTGAGCTGATACCGCTCGCCGCAGCCGAACGACCGAGCGCA
GCGAGTCAGTGAGCGAGGAAGCGGAAGAGCGCCCAATACGCAAACCGCCTCTCCCCGCGCGTTGGCCGAT
TCATTAATGCAGCTGGCACGACAGGTTTCCCGACTGGAAAGCGGGCAGTGAGCGCAACGCAATTAATGTG
AGTTAGCTCACTCATTAGGCACCCCAGGCTTTACACTTTATGCTTCCGGCTCGTATGTTGTGTGGAATTG
TGAGCGGATAACAATTTCACACAGGAAACAGCTATGACCATGATTACGCCAAGCGCGCAATTAACCCTCA
CTAAAGGGAACAAAAGCTGGAGCTGCAAGCTTAATGTAGTCTTATGCAATACTCTTGTAGTCTTGCAACA
TGGTAACGATGAGTTAGCAACATGCCTTACAAGGAGAGAAAAAGCACCGTGCATGCCGATTGGTGGAAGT
AAGGTGGTACGATCGTGCCTTATTAGGAAGGCAACAGACGGGTCTGACATGGATTGGACGAACCACTGAA
TTGCCGCATTGCAGAGATATTGTATTTAAGTGCCTAGCTCGATACATAAACGGGTCTCTCTGGTTAGACC
AGATCTGAGCCTGGGAGCTCTCTGGCTAACTAGGGAACCCACTGCTTAAGCCTCAATAAAGCTTGCCTTG
AGTGCTTCAAGTAGTGTGTGCCCGTCTGTTGTGTGACTCTGGTAACTAGAGATCCCTCAGACCCTTTTAG
TCAGTGTGGAAAATCTCTAGCAGTGGCGCCCGAACAGGGACTTGAAAGCGAAAGGGAAACCAGAGGAGCT
CTCTCGACGCAGGACTCGGCTTGCTGAAGCGCGCACGGCAAGAGGCGAGGGGCGGCGACTGGTGAGTACG
CCAAAAATTTTGACTAGCGGAGGCTAGAAGGAGAGAGATGGGTGCGAGAGCGTCAGTATTAAGCGGGGGA
GAATTAGATCGCGATGGGAAAAAATTCGGTTAAGGCCAGGGGGAAAGAAAAAATATAAATTAAAACATAT
AGTATGGGCAAGCAGGGAGCTAGAACGATTCGCAGTTAATCCTGGCCTGTTAGAAACATCAGAAGGCTGT
AGACAAATACTGGGACAGCTACAACCATCCCTTCAGACAGGATCAGAAGAACTTAGATCATTATATAATA
CAGTAGCAACCCTCTATTGTGTGCATCAAAGGATAGAGATAAAAGACACCAAGGAAGCTTTAGACAAGAT
AGAGGAAGAGCAAAACAAAAGTAAGACCACCGCACAGCAAGCGGCCGCTGATCTTCAGACCTGGAGGAGG
AGATATGAGGGACAATTGGAGAAGTGAATTATATAAATATAAAGTAGTAAAAATTGAACCATTAGGAGTA
GCACCCACCAAGGCAAAGAGAAGAGTGGTGCAGAGAGAAAAAAGAGCAGTGGGAATAGGAGCTTTGTTCC
TTGGGTTCTTGGGAGCAGCAGGAAGCACTATGGGCGCAGCGTCAATGACGCTGACGGTACAGGCCAGACA
ATTATTGTCTGGTATAGTGCAGCAGCAGAACAATTTGCTGAGGGCTATTGAGGCGCAACAGCATCTGTTG
CAACTCACAGTCTGGGGCATCAAGCAGCTCCAGGCAAGAATCCTGGCTGTGGAAAGATACCTAAAGGATC
AACAGCTCCTGGGGATTTGGGGTTGCTCTGGAAAACTCATTTGCACCACTGCTGTGCCTTGGAATGCTAG
TTGGAGTAATAAATCTCTGGAACAGATTTGGAATCACACGACCTGGATGGAGTGGGACAGAGAAATTAAC
AATTACACAAGCTTAATACACTCCTTAATTGAAGAATCGCAAAACCAGCAAGAAAAGAATGAACAAGAAT
TATTGGAATTAGATAAATGGGCAAGTTTGTGGAATTGGTTTAACATAACAAATTGGCTGTGGTATATAAA
ATTATTCATAATGATAGTAGGAGGCTTGGTAGGTTTAAGAATAGTTTTTGCTGTACTTTCTATAGTGAAT
AGAGTTAGGCAGGGATATTCACCATTATCGTTTCAGACCCACCTCCCAACCCCGAGGGGACCCATGCATT
GCATCTCAATTAGTCAGCAACCAGGTGTGGAAAGTCCCCAGGCTCCCCAGCAGGCAGAAGTATGCAAAGC
ATGCGTCTCAATTAGTCAGCAACCATAGTCCCGCCCCTAACTCCGCCCATCCCGCCCCTAACTCCGCCCA
GTTCCGCCCATTCTCCGCCCCATGGCTGACTAATTTTTTTTATTTATGCAGAGGCCGAGGCCGCCTCGGC
CTCTGAGCTATTCCAGAAGTAGTGAGGAGGCTTTTTTGGAGGCCTAGGCTTTTGCAAAAAGCTTTCTAGA
GGTACCGTGGCCACCATGGCCAAGCCTTTGTCTCAAGAAGAATCCACCCTCATTGAAAGAGCAACGGCTA
CAATCAACAGCATCCCCATCTCTGAAGACTACAGCGTCGCCAGCGCAGCTCTCTCTAGCGACGGCCGCAT
CTTCACTGGTGTCAATGTATATCATTTTACTGGGGGACCTTGTGCAGAACTCGTGGTGCTGGGCACTGCT
GCTGCTGCGGCAGCTGGCAACCTGACTTGTATCGTCGCGATCGGAAATGAGAACAGGGGCATCTTGAGCC
CCTGCGGACGGTGCCGACAGGTGCTTCTCGATCTGCATCCTGGGATCAAAGCCATAGTGAAGGACAGTGA
TGGACAGCCGACGGCAGTTGGGATTCGTGAATTGCTGCCCTCTGGTTATGTGTGGGAGGGCTAAGTTAAC
GAATTCTAGATCTTGAGACAAATGGCAGTATTCATCCACAATTTTAAAAGAAAAGGGGGGATTGGGGGGT
ACAGTGCAGGGGAAAGAATAGTAGACATAATAGCAACAGACATACAAACTAAAGAATTACAAAAACAAAT
TACAAAAATTCAAAATTTTCGGGTTTATTACAGGGACAGCAGAGATCCACTTTGGCGCCGG
Features (pLannotate 1.2.2; 33 found; start..end, strand, type, name):
     23..89      +  CDS            small t antigen (fragment): SV40 (simian virus 40) small t antigen
     96..1274    +  promoter       EF-1α promoter: strong constitutive promoter for human elongation factor EF-1α
   1294..1318    +  protein_bind   attB1: mutant version of attB; recombination site for the Gateway® BP reaction BP Clonase™
   1324..3621    +  CDS            DPP4: DPP4_HUMAN - Also known as ADCP2, CD26. Experimental evidence at protein level: Swiss-Prot protein existence level 1. (Microbial infection) Acts as a receptor for human coronavirus MERS-CoV-2. From Homo sapiens (Human).
   3626..3650    -  protein_bind   attB2: mutant version of attB; recombination site for the Gateway® BP reaction BP Clonase™
   3658..3699    +  CDS            V5 tag: epitope tag from simian virus 5
   3750..4338    +  misc_feature   WPRE: woodchuck hepatitis virus posttranscriptional regulatory element
   4389..4408    +  misc_feature   cPPT/CTS (fragment): central polypurine tract and central termination sequence of HIV-1
   4410..4643    +  LTR            3' LTR (ΔU3): self-inactivating 3' long terminal repeat (LTR) from HIV-1
   4721..4842    +  polyA_signal   SV40 poly(A) signal: SV40 polyadenylation signal
   4882..5017    +  rep_origin     SV40 ori: SV40 origin of replication
   5038..5056    -  promoter       T7 promoter: promoter for bacteriophage T7 RNA polymerase
   5064..5219    +  CDS            lacZα (fragment): LacZα fragment of β-galactosidase; lacZ fragment
   5224..5652    +  rep_origin     f1 ori (sequence partly withheld): f1 bacteriophage origin of replication; arrow indicates direction of (+) strand synthesis
   5705..5809    +  promoter       AmpR promoter: bla
   5810..6670    +  CDS            AmpR: β-lactamase; bla; confers resistance to ampicillin, carbenicillin, and related antibiotics
   6841..7429    +  rep_origin     ori: high-copy-number ColE1/pMB1/pBR322/pUC origin of replication
   7612..7704    +  CDS            lacI (fragment): lac repressor; lacI; The lac repressor binds to the lac operator to inhibit transcription in E. coli. This inhibition can be relieved by adding lactose or isopropyl-β-D-thiogalactopyranoside (IPTG).
   7717..7738    +  protein_bind   CAP binding site: CAP binding activates transcription in the presence of cAMP. E. coli catabolite activator protein
   7753..7783    +  promoter       lac promoter: promoter for the E. coli lac operon
   7791..7807    +  protein_bind   lac operator: The lac repressor binds to the lac operator to inhibit transcription in E. coli. This inhibition can be relieved by adding lactose or isopropyl-β-D-thiogalactopyranoside (IPTG). lac repressor encoded by lacI
   7852..7870    +  promoter       T3 promoter: promoter for bacteriophage T3 RNA polymerase
   7898..8124    +  promoter       RSV promoter: Rous sarcoma virus enhancer/promoter
   8125..8305    +  LTR            5' LTR (truncated): truncated 5' long terminal repeat (LTR) from HIV-1
   8352..8477    +  misc_feature   HIV-1 Ψ: packaging signal of human immunodeficiency virus type 1
   8461..8824    +  CDS            HIV-1 gag (fragment): gag protein from human immunodeficiency virus 1; gag
   8970..9203    +  misc_feature   RRE: The Rev response element (RRE) of HIV-1 allows for Rev-dependent mRNA export from the nucleus to the cytoplasm.
   9580..9606    +  CDS            Rev (fragment): human immunodeficiency virus 1 (HIV-1) Rev protein; rev; enhances nuclear export of unspliced and incompletely spliced viral mRNAs
   9613..9636    +  promoter       SV40 promoter (fragment): SV40 early promoter
   9637..9708    +  promoter       SV40 promoter (fragment): SV40 enhancer and early promoter
   9732..9867    +  rep_origin     SV40 ori: SV40 origin of replication
   9909..10307   +  CDS            BSD: blasticidin S deaminase; Aspergillus terreus BSD; confers resistance to blasticidin
  10355..10472   +  misc_feature   cPPT/CTS: central polypurine tract and central termination sequence of HIV-1
