[The description below was written by a language model from this plasmid's Addgene catalogue record and pLannotate feature annotations shown in this document.]
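Description:
pLEX307-DPP4-blast is a third-generation-style, self-inactivating HIV-1 lentiviral transfer plasmid built on the pLEX307 backbone for constitutive expression of human DPP4 (CD26) in mammalian cells. In bacteria it is maintained through a high-copy ColE1/pUC-type origin and selected with ampicillin via the β-lactamase gene. An f1 origin and remnants of a lac/T7/T3 cloning region are also present in the backbone.

The viral portion begins with an RSV promoter fused to a truncated 5' LTR, which drives production of the genomic RNA in packaging cells. This is followed by the Ψ packaging signal with a gag fragment, the Rev response element for nuclear export of the unspliced RNA, and a cPPT/CTS. It ends in a ΔU3 3' LTR that inactivates LTR promoter activity after integration, with an SV40 polyadenylation signal downstream.

Two expression units sit between the LTRs. An SV40 early promoter/origin region drives blasticidin S deaminase, allowing blasticidin selection of transduced cells. The EF-1α promoter drives the DPP4 open reading frame, which was introduced by Gateway recombination and is therefore flanked by attB1 and attB2 sites. A V5 epitope tag lies just past attB2, but the record does not say whether it is read in frame with DPP4 or cut off by a stop codon. A WPRE follows to enhance transcript expression.

DPP4 is annotated as the receptor for MERS coronavirus, so a plausible use is making cells stably expressing it for viral entry studies, although the record states only constitutive expression. The depositors caution that the backbone can recombine, typically between the LTRs and occasionally between the Gateway sites, so plasmid integrity should be verified.
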