Addgene plasmid #158452: pLEX307-DPP4-blast
Purpose: Constitutive lentiviral expression of human DPP4.
Depositing lab: Alejandro Chavez & Sho Iketani. Depositing organization: Columbia University.
Backbone
  Vector backbone: pLEX307
  Vector type: Mammalian Expression, Lentiviral
  Selectable markers: Blasticidin
Growth in bacteria
  Bacterial resistance: Ampicillin, 100 μg/mL
  Growth temperature: 30°C
  Growth strain: NEB Stable
  Copy number: High Copy
Gene/Insert
  Gene/Insert name: DPP4
  Species: H. sapiens (human)
  Entrez Gene: DPP4 (a.k.a. ADABP, ADCP2, CD26, DPPIV, TP103)
  Cloning method: Gateway Cloning
  Sequencing primers: 5′ EF1a-F; 3′ WPRE-R
Terms and licenses: Academic/Nonprofit Terms; Industry Terms: Not Available to Industry
Depositor comments: The authors have noticed that recombination within the pLEX307 backbone can occur. All users are advised to sequence the vectors and restriction digest them and run them on a gel to ensure they show the expected full length insert and plasmid size. In cases where recombination has occurred, it is typically between the viral LTR elements in the vector, although recombination between the gateway cloning sites has also been observed.
How to cite: pLEX307-DPP4-blast was a gift from Alejandro Chavez & Sho Iketani (Addgene plasmid # 158452 ; http://n2t.net/addgene:158452 ; RRID:Addgene_158452)
